>Addgene plasmid #120949 | P57m | addgene full sequence | sequence record 235961 | Addgene NGS Result
GCGCATGTCGTTATCGCAAAACCGCTGCACACTTTTGCGCGACATGCTCTGATCCCCCTCATCTGGGGGG
GCCTATCTGAGGGAATTTCCGATCCGGCTCGCCTGAACCATTCTGCTTTCCACGAACTTGAAAACGCTTA
CTAGAGACCTACTAGTAGCGGCCGCTGCAGGCTTCCTCGCTCACTGACTCGCTGCGCTCGGTCGTTCGGC
TGCGGCGAGCGGTATCAGCTCACTCAAAGGCGGTAATACGGTTATCCACAGAATCAGGGGATAACGCAGG
AAAGAACATGTGAGCAAAAGGCCAGCAAAAGGCCAGGAACCGTAAAAAGGCCGCGTTGCTGGCGTTTTTC
CACAGGCTCCGCCCCCCTGACGAGCATCACAAAAATCGACGCTCAAGTCAGAGGTGGCGAAACCCGACAG
GACTATAAAGATACCAGGCGTTTCCCCCTGGAAGCTCCCTCGTGCGCTCTCCTGTTCCGACCCTGCCGCT
TACCGGATACCTGTCCGCCTTTCTCCCTTCGGGAAGCGTGGCGCTTTCTCATAGCTCACGCTGTAGGTAT
CTCAGTTCGGTGTAGGTCGTTCGCTCCAAGCTGGGCTGTGTGCACGAACCCCCCGTTCAGCCCGACCGCT
GCGCCTTATCCGGTAACTATCGTCTTGAGTCCAACCCGGTAAGACACGACTTATCGCCACTGGCAGCAGC
CACTGGTAACAGGATTAGCAGAGCGAGGTATGTAGGCGGTGCTACAGAGTTCTTGAAGTGGTGGCCTAAC
TACGGCTACACTAGAAGAACAGTATTTGGTATCTGCGCTCTGCTGAAGCCAGTTACCTTCGGAAAAAGAG
TTGGTAGCTCTTGATCCGGCAAACAAACCACCGCTGGTAGCGGTGGTTTTTTTGTTTGCAAGCAGCAGAT
TACGCGCAGAAAAAAAGGATCTCAAGAAGATCCTTTGATCTTTTCTACGGGGTCTGACGCTCAGTGGAAC
GAAAACTCACGTTAAGGGATTTTGGTCATGAGATTATCAAAAAGGATCTTCACCTAGATCCTTTTAAATT
AAAAATGAAGTTTTAAATCAATCTAAAGTATATATGAGTAAACTTGGTCTGACAGTTACCAATGCTTAAT
CAGTGAGGCACCTATCTCAGCGATCTGTCTATTTCGTTCATCCATAGTTGCCTGACTCCCCGTCGTGTAG
ATAACTACGATACGGGAGGGCTTACCATCTGGCCCCAGTGCTGCAATGATACCGCGCGACCCACGCTCAC
CGGCTCCAGATTTATCAGCAATAAACCAGCCAGCCGGAAGGGCCGAGCGCAGAAGTGGTCCTGCAACTTT
ATCCGCCTCCATCCAGTCTATTAATTGTTGCCGGGAAGCTAGAGTAAGTAGTTCGCCAGTTAATAGTTTG
CGCAACGTTGTTGCCATTGCTACAGGCATCGTGGTGTCACGCTCGTCGTTTGGTATGGCTTCATTCAGCT
CCGGTTCCCAACGATCAAGGCGAGTTACATGATCCCCCATGTTGTGCAAAAAAGCGGTTAGCTCCTTCGG
TCCTCCGATCGTTGTCAGAAGTAAGTTGGCCGCAGTGTTATCACTCATGGTTATGGCAGCACTGCATAAT
TCTCTTACTGTCATGCCATCCGTAAGATGCTTTTCTGTGACTGGTGAGTACTCAACCAAGTCATTCTGAG
AATAGTGTATGCGGCGACCGAGTTGCTCTTGCCCGGCGTCAATACGGGATAATACCGCGCCACATAGCAG
AACTTTAAAAGTGCTCATCATTGGAAAACGTTCTTCGGGGCGAAAACTCTCAAGGATCTTACCGCTGTTG
AGATCCAGTTCGATGTAACCCACTCGTGCACCCAACTGATCTTCAGCATCTTTTACTTTCACCAGCGTTT
CTGGGTGAGCAAAAACAGGAAGGCAAAATGCCGCAAAAAAGGGAATAAGGGCGACACGGAAATGTTGAAT
ACTCATACTCTTCCTTTTTCAATATTATTGAAGCATTTATCAGGGTTATTGTCTCATGAGCGGATACATA
TTTGAATGTATTTAGAAAAATAAACAAATAGGGGTTCCGCGCACATTTCCCCGAAAAGTGCCACCTGACG
TCTAAGAAACCATTATTATCATGACATTAACCTATAAAAATAGGCGTATCACGAGGCAGAATTTCAGATA
AAAAAAATCCTTAGCTTTCGCTAAGGATGATTTCTGGAATTCGCGGCCGCTTCTAGAGACTAGTGGGTCT
CAGGAGAACGATCGTTGGCTGCCCTTTGTGCGTCCAAACGGACGCACGGCGCTCTAAAGCGGGTCGCGAT
CTTTCAGATTCGCTCCTCGCGCTTTCAGTCTTTGTTTTG
Features (pLannotate 1.2.2; 6 found; start..end, strand, type, name):
    150..170     +  misc_feature   BioBrick suffix: universal suffix for all parts
    347..935     -  rep_origin     ori: high-copy-number ColE1/pMB1/pBR322/pUC origin of replication
   1106..1966    -  CDS            AmpR: β-lactamase; bla; confers resistance to ampicillin, carbenicillin, and related antibiotics
   1967..2071    -  promoter       AmpR promoter: bla
   2161..2204    -  terminator     bacterial terminator: putative bacterial transcription terminator
   2207..2228    +  misc_feature   BioBrick prefix: BioBrick prefix for parts that do not start with "ATG"
