[The description below was written by a language model from this plasmid's Addgene catalogue record and pLannotate feature annotations shown in this document.]
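Description:
P57m is a synthetic-biology part plasmid built on the DVA backbone (about 2.1 kb), serving as a level-0 "AB" position part for MoClo Golden Gate assembly. In MoClo-style systems, each basic part is flanked by Type IIS restriction sites that release it with defined overhangs, and the AB designation marks the first slot of a transcription unit, the position normally taken by a promoter. The plasmid is maintained in E. coli at high copy through a ColE1/pMB1/pUC-type origin and is selected with ampicillin through a β-lactamase (AmpR) gene driven by its native bla promoter. The annotated sequence record is 2,349 nt, consistent with the stated backbone plus insert.

The payload is a 249 bp synthetic insert, pCin*, described as an improved version of the pCin promoter that was selected for greater dynamic range and reduced cross-sensitivity to other inducers. The insert was placed into the backbone by Gibson cloning. The automated feature table does not annotate the promoter itself. It identifies only backbone elements: the origin, AmpR and its promoter, a putative bacterial transcription terminator, and BioBrick prefix and suffix sequences. The prefix and suffix lie on either side of the circular sequence's numbering origin, and the insert presumably sits between them, with the terminator upstream insulating the part from read-through. The record does not state the cognate regulator or inducer, and the Type IIS sites are not annotated. The plasmid is intended as a modular promoter part for combining with downstream ribosome binding site, coding sequence and terminator parts when building inducible bacterial genetic circuits.
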