Addgene plasmid #120949: P57m
Purpose: MoClo golden gate assembly AB part for pCin* (Adam Meyer's improved pCin promoter from https://doi.org/10.1101/285866, selected for dynamic range and less cross-sensitivity).
Depositing lab: Richard Murray. Depositing organization: California Institute of Technology.
Backbone
  Vector backbone: DVA
  Backbone size w/o insert (bp): 2100
  Vector type: Synthetic Biology
Growth in bacteria
  Bacterial resistance: Ampicillin, 100 μg/mL
  Growth temperature: 37°C
  Growth strain: JM109
  Copy number: High Copy
Gene/Insert
  Gene/Insert name: pCin Adam Meyer
  Species: Synthetic
  Insert size (bp): 249
  Cloning method: Gibson Cloning
  Sequencing primers: 5′ AAATAGGCGTATCACGAGGCA; 3′ TTACCGCCTTTGAGTGAGCTG
Terms and licenses: Academic/Nonprofit Terms; Industry Terms: Not Available to Industry
Depositor comments: Please see Supplemental Documents for annotated Genbank file.
How to cite: P57m was a gift from Richard Murray (Addgene plasmid # 120949 ; http://n2t.net/addgene:120949 ; RRID:Addgene_120949)
