>Addgene plasmid #120949 | P57m | depositor partial sequence | sequence record 229952 | insert sequence
GGAGAACGATCGTTGGCTGCCCTTTGTGCGTCCAAACGGACGCACGGCGCTCTAAAGCGGGTCGCGATCT
TTCAGATTCGCTCCTCGCGCTTTCAGTCTTTGTTTTGGCGCATGTCGTTATCGCAAAACCGCTGCACACT
TTTGCGCGACATGCTCTGATCCCCCTCATCTGGGGGGGCCTATCTGAGGGAATTTCCGATCCGGCTCGCC
TGAACCATTCTGCTTTCCACGAACTTGAAAACGCTTACT
